>Addgene plasmid #115080 | AT1G74360 X038_pECIA2 | addgene full sequence | sequence record 298770 | Addgene NGS Result
GTAAAACGACGGCCAGTGAATTAATTCGTTGCAGGACAGGATGTGGTGCCCGATGTGACTAGCTCTTTGC
TGCAGGCCGTCCTATCCTCTGGTTCCGATAAGAGACCCAGAACTCCGGCCCCCCACCGCCCACCGCCACC
CCCATACATATGTGGTACGCAAGTAAGAGTGCCTGCGCATGCCCCATGTGCCCCACCAAGAGCTTTGCAT
CCCATACAAGTCCCCAAAGTGGAGAACCGAACCAATTCTTCGCGGGCAGAACAAAAGCTTCTGCACACGT
CTCCACTCGAATTTGGAGCCGGCCGGCGTGTGCAAAAGAGGTGAATCGAACGAAAGACCCGTGTGTAAAG
CCGCGTTTCCAAAATGTATAAAACCGAGAGCATCTGGCCAATGTGCATCAGTTGTGGTCAGCAGCAAAAT
CAAGTGAATCATCTCAGTGCAACTAAAGGGGGGATCCGATCTCAATATGAAGTTATGCATATTACTGGCC
GTCGTGGCCTTTGTTGGCCTCTCGCTCGGGTCTCTGGACAGTGATAGAGAAGTCTTGTTAAGCCTAAAAT
CGTACCTTGAATCACGGAACCCACAGAACCGAGGACTATACACGGAATGGAAAATGGAGAACCAAGATGT
TGTGTGTCAATGGCCTGGAATCATATGTACACCTCAGAGAAGTAGAGTTACAGGGATCAATCTAACTGAT
TCCACCATTTCAGGTCCTCTATTCAAGAACTTCTCCGCTTTAACGGAGCTCACATATCTCGATTTATCAA
GGAATACGATCGAAGGGGAGATTCCAGATGACTTGAGCCGTTGTCACAACTTAAAGCATCTGAATCTTTC
TCATAATATCCTTGAAGGAGAGCTAAGTTTACCCGGGTTGTCAAATCTTGAGGTTCTTGATCTTTCGTTG
AATAGGATTACGGGTGATATTCAGTCTAGCTTCCCATTGTTCTGCAACAGTTTGGTTGTTGCAAATCTGT
CGACCAACAACTTTACTGGAAGAATCGATGACATCTTCAACGGGTGTAGGAATCTCAAGTATGTTGACTT
CAGTTCCAATAGATTCAGTGGAGAAGTGTGGACTGGTTTTGGGAGGCTGGTCGAGTTTTCAGTTGCTGAT
AATCATCTCTCCGGGAATATCTCTGCTTCAATGTTCAGGGGGAACTGTACTTTGCAAATGTTGGATTTGT
CTGGGAACGCTTTTGGTGGGGAATTTCCAGGCCAAGTTTCGAATTGCCAGAATCTAAATGTACTGAATCT
TTGGGGAAACAAGTTCACAGGGAACATTCCAGCTGAGATTGGTTCCATATCCTCTCTCAAAGGTTTGTAC
TTGGGGAATAATACATTTTCTCGAGACATACCGGAAACTCTCCTGAACTTGACCAACTTGGTGTTTCTGG
ATTTGAGCAGAAACAAATTTGGAGGAGACATTCAAGAAATCTTTGGGAGATTCACGCAAGTAAAGTATCT
AGTCTTGCATGCAAACTCATACGTAGGAGGCATCAATTCTTCCAACATCCTCAAGTTACCCAATCTTTCA
AGGCTAGATTTGGGCTACAACAATTTCTCGGGACAGTTACCTACTGAAATTTCTCAGATACAGAGTTTGA
AGTTCTTGATTCTTGCTTATAATAACTTCAGTGGCGATATACCACAGGAGTATGGGAACATGCCGGGGCT
TCAAGCACTTGATCTCTCCTTTAACAAGCTGACCGGTTCGATACCAGCTTCATTTGGGAAATTGACCTCT
CTTTTGTGGCTAATGCTTGCAAACAACTCTCTATCAGGAGAAATCCCTCGAGAGATTGGCAACTGCACAA
GCCTTTTGTGGTTTAACGTGGCAAACAACCAGCTCTCTGGTAGATTCCATCCTGAATTGACTAGAATGGG
GAGTAATCCTTCTCCAACATTTGAAGTGAATAGGCAAAACAAAGACAAGATAATTGCTGGTTCTGGTGAA
TGCTTGGCGATGAAGAGATGGATTCCAGCGGAGTTCCCTCCGTTCAACTTTGTATACGCAATTCTAACCA
AAAAGAGTTGCAGAAGCCTATGGGACCATGTTCTCAAAGGGTACGGTCTCTTTCCTGTCTGTTCTGCTGG
TTCCACGGTACGCACGCTTAAAATTTCAGCCTATCTTCAGCTCAGTGGAAATAAGTTTTCAGGTGAGATT
CCTGCAAGCATCTCTCAGATGGACAGGCTGAGCACACTACATTTGGGTTTCAATGAGTTTGAGGGGAAAC
TGCCTCCAGAGATAGGACAATTGCCTCTTGCATTCCTCAACCTTACTCGAAACAATTTCTCGGGCGAGAT
TCCTCAAGAAATCGGAAATCTGAAGTGCCTGCAGAATCTTGATCTGTCTTTCAACAATTTCTCTGGAAAC
TTTCCAACGAGTTTGAATGACTTGAATGAGCTGAGTAAGTTCAACATCTCATATAACCCTTTCATTTCTG
GCGCGATACCAACAACAGGACAAGTAGCAACCTTTGACAAAGACTCCTTTCTTGGAAATCCGCTGCTGCG
GTTTCCTAGTTTCTTCAACCAATCAGGGAACAACACGAGGAAGATTTCCAACCAAGTCCTAGGAAACAGG
CCAAGACTGGAGGTGCTGTTCCAGGGACCAGGGAGCGACAAAACTCACACATGCCCACCGTGCCCAGCAC
CTGAACTCCTGGGGGGACCGTCAGTCTTCCTCTTCCCCCCAAAACCCAAGGACACCCTCATGATCTCCCG
GACCCCTGAGGTCACATGCGTGGTGGTGGACGTGAGCCACGAAGACCCTGAGGTCAAGTTCAACTGGTAC
GTGGACGGCGTGGAGGTGCATAATGCCAAGACAAAGCCGCGGGAGGAGCAGTACAACAGCACGTACCGTG
TGGTCAGCGTCCTCACCGTCCTGCACCAGGACTGGCTGAATGGCAAGGAGTACAAGTGCAAGGTCTCCAA
CAAAGCCCTCCCAGCCCCCATCGAGAAAACCATCTCCAAAGCCAAAGGGCAGCCCCGAGAACCACAGGTG
TACACCCTGCCCCCATCCCGGGAGGAGATGACCAAGAACCAGGTCAGCCTGACCTGCCTGGTCAAAGGCT
TCTATCCCAGCGACATCGCCGTGGAGTGGGAGAGCAATGGGCAGCCGGAGAACAACTACAAGACCACGCC
TCCCGTGCTGGACTCCGACGGCTCCTTCTTCCTCTACAGCAAGCTCACCGTGGACAAGAGCAGGTGGCAG
CAGGGGAACGTCTTCTCATGCTCCGTGATGCATGAGGGTCTGCACAACCACTACACGCAGAAGAGCCTCT
CCCTGTCTCCGGGTAAATCTAGAGGGCCCTTCGAAGGTAAGCCTATCCCTAACCCTCTCCTCGGTCTCGA
TTCTACGCGTACCGGTCATCATCACCATCACCATTGAGTTTAAACCCGCTGATCAGCCTCGACTGTGCCT
TCTAAGGCCTGAGCTCGCTGATCAGCCTCGATCGAGGATCCAGACATGATAAGATACATTGATGAGTTTG
GACAAACCACAACTAGAATGCAGTGAAAAAAATGCTTTATTTGTGAAATTTGTGATGCTATTGCTTTATT
TGTAACCATTATAAGCTGCAATAAACAAGTTAACAACAACAATTGCATTCATTTTATGTTTCAGGTTCAG
GGGGAGGTGTGGGAGGTTTTTTAAAGCAAGTAAAACCTCTACAAATGTGGTATGGCTGATTATGATCAGT
CGACCTGCAGGCATGCAAGCTTGGCGTAATCATGGTCATAGCTGTTTCCTGTGTGAAATTGTTATCCGCT
CACAATTCCACACAACATACGAGCCGGAAGCATAAAGTGTAAAGCCTGGGGTGCCTAATGAGTGAGCTAA
CTCACATTAATTGCGTTGCGCTCACTGCCCGCTTTCCAGTCGGGAAACCTGTCGTGCCAGCTGCATTAAT
GAATCGGCCAACGCGCGGGGAGAGGCGGTTTGCGTATTGGGCGCTCTTCCGCTTCCTCGCTCACTGACTC
GCTGCGCTCGGTCGTTCGGCTGCGGCGAGCGGTATCAGCTCACTCAAAGGCGGTAATACGGTTATCCACA
GAATCAGGGGATAACGCAGGAAAGAACATGTGAGCAAAAGGCCAGCAAAAGGCCAGGAACCGTAAAAAGG
CCGCGTTGCTGGCGTTTTTCCATAGGCTCCGCCCCCCTGACGAGCATCACAAAAATCGACGCTCAAGTCA
GAGGTGGCGAAACCCGACAGGACTATAAAGATACCAGGCGTTTCCCCCTGGAAGCTCCCTCGTGCGCTCT
CCTGTTCCGACCCTGCCGCTTACCGGATACCTGTCCGCCTTTCTCCCTTCGGGAAGCGTGGCGCTTTCTC
ATAGCTCACGCTGTAGGTATCTCAGTTCGGTGTAGGTCGTTCGCTCCAAGCTGGGCTGTGTGCACGAACC
CCCCGTTCAGCCCGACCGCTGCGCCTTATCCGGTAACTATCGTCTTGAGTCCAACCCGGTAAGACACGAC
TTATCGCCACTGGCAGCAGCCACTGGTAACAGGATTAGCAGAGCGAGGTATGTAGGCGGTGCTACAGAGT
TCTTGAAGTGGTGGCCTAACTACGGCTACACTAGAAGAACAGTATTTGGTATCTGCGCTCTGCTGAAGCC
AGTTACCTTCGGAAAAAGAGTTGGTAGCTCTTGATCCGGCAAACAAACCACCGCTGGTAGCGGTGGTTTT
TTTGTTTGCAAGCAGCAGATTACGCGCAGAAAAAAAGGATCTCAAGAAGATCCTTTGATCTTTTCTACGG
GGTCTGACGCTCAGTGGAACGAAAACTCACGTTAAGGGATTTTGGTCATGAGATTATCAAAAAGGATCTT
CACCTAGATCCTTTTAAATTAAAAATGAAGTTTTAAATCAATCTAAAGTATATATGAGTAAACTTGGTCT
GACAGTTACCAATGCTTAATCAGTGAGGCACCTATCTCAGCGATCTGTCTATTTCGTTCATCCATAGTTG
CCTGACTCCCCGTCGTGTAGATAACTACGATACGGGAGGGCTTACCATCTGGCCCCAGTGCTGCAATGAT
ACCGCGAGACCCACGCTCACCGGCTCCAGATTTATCAGCAATAAACCAGCCAGCCGGAAGGGCCGAGCGC
AGAAGTGGTCCTGCAACTTTATCCGCCTCCATCCAGTCTATTAATTGTTGCCGGGAAGCTAGAGTAAGTA
GTTCGCCAGTTAATAGTTTGCGCAACGTTGTTGCCATTGCTACAGGCATCGTGGTGTCACGCTCGTCGTT
TGGTATGGCTTCATTCAGCTCCGGTTCCCAACGATCAAGGCGAGTTACATGATCCCCCATGTTGTGCAAA
AAAGCGGTTAGCTCCTTCGGTCCTCCGATCGTTGTCAGAAGTAAGTTGGCCGCAGTGTTATCACTCATGG
TTATGGCAGCACTGCATAATTCTCTTACTGTCATGCCATCCGTAAGATGCTTTTCTGTGACTGGTGAGTA
CTCAACCAAGTCATTCTGAGAATAGTGTATGCGGCGACCGAGTTGCTCTTGCCCGGCGTCAATACGGGAT
AATACCGCGCCACATAGCAGAACTTTAAAAGTGCTCATCATTGGAAAACGTTCTTCGGGGCGAAAACTCT
CAAGGATCTTACCGCTGTTGAGATCCAGTTCGATGTAACCCACTCGTGCACCCAACTGATCTTCAGCATC
TTTTACTTTCACCAGCGTTTCTGGGTGAGCAAAAACAGGAAGGCAAAATGCCGCAAAAAAGGGAATAAGG
GCGACACGGAAATGTTGAATACTCATACTCTTCCTTTTTCAATATTATTGAAGCATTTATCAGGGTTATT
GTCTCATGAGCGGATACATATTTGAATGTATTTAGAAAAATAAACAAATAGGGGTTCCGCGCACATTTCC
CCGAAAAGTGCCACCTGACGTCTAAGAAACCATTATTATCATGACATTAACCTATAAAAATAGGCGTATC
ACGAGGCCCTTTCGTCTCGCGCGTTTCGGTGATGACGGTGAAAACCTCTGACACATGCAGCTCCCGGAGA
CGGTCACAGCTTGTCTGTAAGCGGATGCCGGGAGCAGACAAGCCCGTCAGGGCGCGTCAGCGGGTGTTGG
CGGGTGTCGGGGCTGGCTTAACTATGCGGCATCAGAGCAGATTGTACTGAGAGTGCACCATATGCGGTGT
GAAATACCGCACAGATGCGTAAGGAGAAAATACCGCATCAGGCGCCATTCGCCATTCAGGCTGCGCAACT
GTTGGGAAGGGCGATCGGTGCGGGCCTCTTCGCTATTACGCCAGCTGGCGAAAGGGGGATGTGCTGCAAG
GCGATTAAGTTGGGTAACGCCAGGGTTTTCCCAGTCACGACGTT
Features (pLannotate 1.2.2; 17 found; start..end, strand, type, name):
     23..449     +  promoter       MT promoter: Drosophila metallothionein promoter
    473..2596    +  CDS            Y1743_ARATH (fragment): Experimental evidence at protein level: Swiss-Prot protein existence level 1. From Arabidopsis thaliana (Mouse-ear cress).
   2627..3307    +  CDS            IGHG1 (fragment): IGHG1_HUMAN - Experimental evidence at protein level: Swiss-Prot protein existence level 1. Constant region of immunoglobulin heavy chains. Immunoglobulins, also known as antibodies, are membrane-bound or secreted glycoproteins produced by B lymphocytes. In the recognition phase of humoral immunity, the membrane-bound immunoglobulins serve as receptors which, upon binding of a specific antigen, trigger the clonal expansion and differentiation of B lymphocytes into immunoglobulins- secreting plasma cells. Secreted immunoglobulins mediate the effector phase of humoral immunity, which results in
   3326..3367    +  CDS            V5 tag: epitope tag from simian virus 5
   3467..3601    -  polyA_signal   SV40 poly(A) signal: SV40 polyadenylation signal
   3624..3708    -  CDS            large T antigen (fragment): large T antigen from SV40 (simian virus 40)
   3708..3732    +  misc_feature   MCS (fragment): pUC18/19 multiple cloning site
   3769..3785    -  protein_bind   lac operator: The lac repressor binds to the lac operator to inhibit transcription in E. coli. This inhibition can be relieved by adding lactose or isopropyl-β-D-thiogalactopyranoside (IPTG). lac repressor encoded by lacI
   3793..3823    -  promoter       lac promoter: promoter for the E. coli lac operon
   3838..3859    -  protein_bind   CAP binding site: CAP binding activates transcription in the presence of cAMP. E. coli catabolite activator protein
   3872..3964    -  CDS            lacI (fragment): lac repressor; lacI; The lac repressor binds to the lac operator to inhibit transcription in E. coli. This inhibition can be relieved by adding lactose or isopropyl-β-D-thiogalactopyranoside (IPTG).
   4147..4735    -  rep_origin     ori: high-copy-number ColE1/pMB1/pBR322/pUC origin of replication
   4906..5766    -  CDS            AmpR: β-lactamase; bla; confers resistance to ampicillin, carbenicillin, and related antibiotics
   5767..5871    -  promoter       AmpR promoter: bla
   5966..6001    +  CDS            rop (fragment): Rop protein, which maintains plasmids at low copy number; rop
   6103..6202    +  misc_feature   bom (fragment): basis of mobility region from pBR322
   6208..21      -  CDS            lacZα (fragment) (across the origin): LacZα fragment of β-galactosidase; lacZ fragment
