[The description below was written by a language model from this plasmid's Addgene catalogue record and pLannotate feature annotations shown in this document.]
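Description:
AT1G74360 X038_pECIA2 is an insect-cell expression plasmid built on the pECIA2 backbone and designed for secreted production of a plant receptor ectodomain in Drosophila cell culture. It is propagated in E. coli as a high-copy plasmid through a ColE1/pUC-type origin and is selected with ampicillin via the β-lactamase gene. The remaining bacterial annotations (lac promoter and operator, CAP site, and fragments of lacZα, lacI, rop and bom) are remnants of the pUC/pBR322-derived cloning backbone and have no stated role in the construct's use.

The expression cassette is driven by the Drosophila metallothionein promoter, so transcription is switched on by adding copper sulfate to the culture. Downstream lies the extracellular domain of the Arabidopsis thaliana leucine-rich repeat receptor kinase encoded by AT1G74360, inserted by ligation-independent cloning. It is fused at its C terminus to a human IgG1 Fc region, followed by a V5 epitope and a hexahistidine tag supplied by the backbone. The His tag is listed in the catalogue fields but was not picked up as a separate feature in the annotation, and no secretion signal is annotated either, although the depositor describes the product as secreted. An SV40 polyadenylation signal follows the cassette.

The plasmid serves as the "bait" half of a pairwise extracellular interaction assay and is meant to be used alongside the matching prey construct in pECIA14. In this format the Fc fusion provides a handle for capturing the bait, while V5 and His allow detection or purification. It belongs to a collection used to map interactions among Arabidopsis LRR receptor kinase ectodomains.
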