Addgene plasmid #115080: AT1G74360 X038_pECIA2
Purpose: Bait vector AT1G74360 X038_pECIA2 should be used with prey vector AT1G74360 X038_pECIA14.
Depositing lab: Youssef Belkhadir. Depositing organization: Gregor Mendel Institute of Molecular Plant Biology. Publication: An extracellular network of Arabidopsis leucine-rich repeat receptor kinases. Smakowska-Luzan E, Mott GA, Parys K, Stegmann M, Howton TC, Layeghifard M, Neuhold J, Lehner A, Kong J, Grunwald K, Weinberger N, Satbhai SB, Mayer D, Busch W, Madalinski M, Stolt-Bergner P, Provart NJ, Mukhtar MS, Zipfel C, Desveaux D, Guttman DS, Belkhadir Y. Nature. 2018 Jan 18;553(7688):342-346. doi: 10.1038/nature25184. Epub 2018 Jan 10. PubMed 29320478.
Backbone
  Vector backbone: pECIA2
  Backbone manufacturer: Chris Garcia (Addgene plasmid # 47032)
  Vector type: Insect Expression
Growth in bacteria
  Bacterial resistance: Ampicillin, 100 μg/mL
  Growth temperature: 37°C
  Growth strain: DH5alpha
  Copy number: High Copy
Gene/Insert
  Gene/Insert name: AT1G74360
  Species: A. thaliana (mustard weed)
  Entrez Gene: AT1G74360 (a.k.a. AT1G74360, F1M20.4, F1M20_4)
  Promoter: Metallothionein (Copper-Inducible)
  Tag / fusion protein: Fc, V5 and hexahistidine tags (C terminal on backbone)
  Cloning method: Ligation Independent Cloning
Terms and licenses: Academic/Nonprofit Terms; Industry Terms: Not Available to Industry
Depositor comments: Plasmid for secreted expression in Drosophila cell culture by induction via CuSO4. Insert is an extracellular domain of indicated LRR-RK, C-terminally tagged with Fc, V5 and hexahistidine tags. Insert Protein Sequence: SLDSDREVLLSLKSYLESRNPQNRGLYTEWKMENQDVVCQWPGIICTPQRSRVTGINLTDSTISGPLFKNFSALTELTYLDLSRNTIEGEIPDDLSRCHNLKHLNLSHNILEGELSLPGLSNLEVLDLSLNRITGDIQSSFPLFCNSLVVANLSTNNFTGRIDDIFNGCRNLKYVDFSSNRFSGEVWTGFGRLVEFSVADNHLSGNISASMFRGNCTLQMLDLSGNAFGGEFPGQVSNCQNLNVLNLWGNKFTGNIPAEIGSISSLKGLYLGNNTFSRDIPETLLNLTNLVFLDLSRNKFGGDIQEIFGRFTQVKYLVLHANSYVGGINSSNILKLPNLSRLDLGYNNFSGQLPTEISQIQSLKFLILAYNNFSGDIPQEYGNMPGLQALDLSFNKLTGSIPASFGKLTSLLWLMLANNSLSGEIPREIGNCTSLLWFNVANNQLSGRFHPELTRMGSNPSPTFEVNRQNKDKIIAGSGECLAMKRWIPAEFPPFNFVYAILTKKSCRSLWDHVLKGYGLFPVCSAGSTVRTLKISAYLQLSGNKFSGEIPASISQMDRLSTLHLGFNEFEGKLPPEIGQLPLAFLNLTRNNFSGEIPQEIGNLKCLQNLDLSFNNFSGNFPTSLNDLNELSKFNISYNPFISGAIPTTGQVATFDKDSFLGNPLLRFPSFFNQSGNNTRKISNQVLGNRPR
How to cite: AT1G74360 X038_pECIA2 was a gift from Youssef Belkhadir (Addgene plasmid # 115080 ; http://n2t.net/addgene:115080 ; RRID:Addgene_115080)
